>Addgene plasmid #176802 | pEE045 | addgene full sequence | sequence record 349191 | Addgene NGS Result
TTTTGATTTATAAGGGATTTTGCCGATTTCGGCCTATTGGTTAAAAAATGAGCTGATTTAACAAAAATTT
AACGCGAATTTTAACAAAATATTAACGCTTACAATTTAGGTGGCACTTTTCGGGGAAATGTGCGCGGAAC
CCCTATTTGTTTATTTTTCTAAATACATTCAAATATGTATCCGCTCATGAGACAATAACCCTGATAAATG
CTTCAATAATATTGAAAAAGGAAGAGTATGAGTATTCAACATTTCCGTGTCGCCCTTATTCCCTTTTTTG
CGGCATTTTGCCTTCCTGTTTTTGCTCACCCAGAAACGCTGGTGAAAGTAAAAGATGCTGAAGATCAGTT
GGGTGCACGAGTGGGTTACATCGAACTGGATCTCAACAGCGGTAAGATCCTTGAGAGTTTTCGCCCCGAA
GAACGTTTTCCAATGATGAGCACTTTTAAAGTTCTGCTATGTGGCGCGGTATTATCCCGTATTGACGCCG
GGCAAGAGCAACTCGGTCGCCGCATACACTATTCTCAGAATGACTTGGTTGAGTACTCACCAGTCACAGA
AAAGCATCTTACGGATGGCATGACAGTAAGAGAATTATGCAGTGCTGCCATAACCATGAGTGATAACACT
GCGGCCAACTTACTTCTGACAACGATCGGAGGACCGAAGGAGCTAACCGCTTTTTTGCACAACATGGGGG
ATCATGTAACTCGCCTTGATCGTTGGGAACCGGAGCTGAATGAAGCCATACCAAACGACGAGCGTGACAC
CACGATGCCTGCAGCAATGGCAACAACGTTGCGCAAACTATTAACTGGCGAACTACTTACTCTAGCTTCC
CGGCAACAATTAATAGACTGGATGGAGGCGGATAAAGTTGCAGGACCACTTCTGCGCTCGGCCCTTCCGG
CTGGCTGGTTTATTGCTGATAAATCTGGAGCCGGTGAGCGTGGGTCTCGCGGTATCATTGCAGCACTGGG
GCCAGATGGTAAGCCCTCCCGTATCGTAGTTATCTACACGACGGGGAGTCAGGCAACTATGGATGAACGA
AATAGACAGATCGCTGAGATAGGTGCCTCACTGATTAAGCATTGGTAACTGTCAGACCAAGTTTACTCAT
ATATACTTTAGATTGATTTAAAACTTCATTTTTAATTTAAAAGGATCTAGGTGAAGATCCTTTTTGATAA
TCTCATGACCAAAATCCCTTAACGTGAGTTTTCGTTCCACTGAGCGTCAGACCCCGTAGAAAAGATCAAA
GGATCTTCTTGAGATCCTTTTTTTCTGCGCGTAATCTGCTGCTTGCAAACAAAAAAACCACCGCTACCAG
CGGTGGTTTGTTTGCCGGATCAAGAGCTACCAACTCTTTTTCCGAAGGTAACTGGCTTCAGCAGAGCGCA
GATACCAAATACTGTCCTTCTAGTGTAGCCGTAGTTAGGCCACCACTTCAAGAACTCTGTAGCACCGCCT
ACATACCTCGCTCTGCTAATCCTGTTACCAGTGGCTGCTGCCAGTGGCGATAAGTCGTGTCTTACCGGGT
TGGACTCAAGACGATAGTTACCGGATAAGGCGCAGCGGTCGGGCTGAACGGGGGGTTCGTGCACACAGCC
CAGCTTGGAGCGAACGACCTACACCGAACTGAGATACCTACAGCGTGAGCTATGAGAAAGCGCCACGCTT
CCCGAAGGGAGAAAGGCGGACAGGTATCCGGTAAGCGGCAGGGTCGGAACAGGAGAGCGCACGAGGGAGC
TTCCAGGGGGAAACGCCTGGTATCTTTATAGTCCTGTCGGGTTTCGCCACCTCTGACTTGAGCGTCGATT
TTTGTGATGCTCGTCAGGGGGGCGGAGCCTATGGAAAAACGCCAGCAACGCGGCCTTTTTACGGTTCCTG
GCCTTTTGCTGGCCTTTTGCTCACATGTTCTTTCCTGCGTTATCCCCTGATTCTGTGGATAACCGTATTA
CCGCCTTTGAGTGAGCTGATACCGCTCGCCGCAGCCGAACGACCGAGCGCAGCGAGTCAGTGAGCGAGGA
AGCGGAAGAGCGCCTGATGCGGTATTTTCTCCTTACGCATCTGTGCGGTATTTCACACCGCAATGGTGCA
CTCTCAGTACAATCTGCTCTGATGCCGCATAGTTAAGCCAGTATACACTCCGCTATCGCTACGTGACTGG
GTCATGGCTGCGCCCCGACACCCGCCAACACCCGCTGACGCGCCCTGACGGGCTTGTCTGCTCCCGGCAT
CCGCTTACAGACAAGCTGTGACCGTCTCCGGGAGCTGCATGTGTCAGAGGTTTTCACCGTCATCACCGAA
ACGCGCGAGGCAGCTGCGGTAAAGCTCATCAGCGTGGTCGTGAAGCGATTCACAGATGTCTGCCTGTTCA
TCCGCGTCCAGCTCGTTGAGTTTCTCCAGAAGCGTTAATGTCTGGCTTCTGATAAAGCGGGCCATGTTAA
GGGCGGTTTTTTCCTGTTTGGTCACTGATGCCTCCGTGTAAGGGGGATTTCTGTTCATGGGGGTAATGAT
ACCGATGAAACGAGAGAGGATGCTCACGATACGGGTTACTGATGATGAACATGCCCGGTTACTGGAACGT
TGTGAGGGTAAACAACTGGCGGTATGGATGCGGCGGGACCAGAGAAAAATCACTCAGGGTCAATGCCAGC
GCTTCGTTAATACAGATGTAGGTGTTCCACAGGGTAGCCAGCAGCATCCTGCGATGCAGATCCGGAACAT
AATGGTGCAGGGCGCTGACTTCCGCGTTTCCAGACTTTACGAAACACGGAAACCGAAGACCATTCATGTT
GTTGCTCAGGTCGCAGACGTTTTGCAGCAGCAGTCGCTTCACGTTCGCTCGCGTATCGGTGATTCATTCT
GCTAACCAGTAAGGCAACCCCGCCAGCCTAGCCGGGTCCTCAACGACAGGAGCACGATCATGCGCACCCG
TGGGGCCGCCATGCCGGCGATAATGGCCTGCTTCTCGCCGAAACGTTTGGTGGCGGGACCAGTGACGAAG
GCTTGAGCGAGGGCGTGCAAGATTCCGAATACCGCAAGCGACAGGCCGATCATCGTCGCGCTCCAGCGAA
AGCGGTCCTCGCCGAAAATGACCCAGAGCGCTGCCGGCACCTGTCCTACGAGTTGCATGATAAAGAAGAC
AGTCATAAGTGCGGCGACGATAGTCATGCCCCGCGCCCACCGGAAGGAGCTGACTGGGTTGAAGGCTCTC
AAGGGCATCGGTCGAGATCCCGGTGCCTAATGAGTGAGCTAACTTACATTAATTGCGTTGCGCTCACTGC
CCGCTTTCCAGTCGGGAAACCTGTCGTGCCAGCTGCATTAATGAATCGGCCAACGCGCGGGGAGAGGCGG
TTTGCGTATTGGGCGCCAGGGTGGTTTTTCTTTTCACCAGTGAGACGGGCAACAGCTGATTGCCCTTCAC
CGCCTGGCCCTGAGAGAGTTGCAGCAAGCGGTCCACGCTGGTTTGCCCCAGCAGGCGAAAATCCTGTTTG
ATGGTGGTTAACGGCGGGATATAACATGAGCTGTCTTCGGTATCGTCGTATCCCACTACCGAGATATCCG
CACCAACGCGCAGCCCGGACTCGGTAATGGCGCGCATTGCGCCCAGCGCCATCTGATCGTTGGCAACCAG
CATCGCAGTGGGAACGATGCCCTCATTCAGCATTTGCATGGTTTGTTGAAAACCGGACATGGCACTCCAG
TCGCCTTCCCGTTCCGCTATCGGCTGAATTTGATTGCGAGTGAGATATTTATGCCAGCCAGCCAGACGCA
GACGCGCCGAGACAGAACTTAATGGGCCCGCTAACAGCGCGATTTGCTGGTGACCCAATGCGACCAGATG
CTCCACGCCCAGTCGCGTACCGTCTTCATGGGAGAAAATAATACTGTTGATGGGTGTCTGGTCAGAGACA
TCAAGAAATAACGCCGGAACATTAGTGCAGGCAGCTTCCACAGCAATGGCATCCTGGTCATCCAGCGGAT
AGTTAATGATCAGCCCACTGACGCGTTGCGCGAGAAGATTGTGCACCGCCGCTTTACAGGCTTCGACGCC
GCTTCGTTCTACCATCGACACCACCACGCTGGCACCCAGTTGATCGGCGCGAGATTTAATCGCCGCGACA
ATTTGCGACGGCGCGTGCAGGGCCAGACTGGAGGTGGCAACGCCAATCAGCAACGACTGTTTGCCCGCCA
GTTGTTGTGCCACGCGGTTGGGAATGTAATTCAGCTCCGCCATCGCCGCTTCCACTTTTTCCCGCGTTTT
CGCAGAAACGTGGCTGGCCTGGTTCACCACGCGGGAAACGGTCTGATAAGAGACACCGGCATACTCTGCG
ACATCGTATAACGTTACTGGTTTCACATTCACCACCCTGAATTGACTCTCTTCCGGGCGCTATCATGCCA
TACCGCGAAAGGTTTTGCGCCATTCGATGGTGTCCGGGATCTCGACGCTCTCCCTTATGCGACTCCTGCA
TTAGGAAGCAGCCCAGTAGTAGGTTGAGGCCGTTGAGCACCGCCGCCGCAAGGAATGGTGCATGCAAGGA
GATGGCGCCCAACAGTCCCCCGGCCACGGGGCCTGCCACCATACCCACGCCGAAACAAGCGCTCATGAGC
CCGAAGTGGCGAGCCCGATCTTCCCCATCGGTGATGTCGGCGATATAGGCGCCAGCAACCGCACCTGTGG
CGCCGGTGATGCCGGCCACGATGCGTCCGGCGTAGAGGATCGAGATCTCGATCCCGCGAAATTAATACGA
CTCACTATAGGGGAATTGTGAGCGGATAACAATTCCCCTCTAGAAATAATTTTGTTTAACTTTAAGAAGG
AGATATACATATGTCCAACCCATACCAACGTGGTCCGAACCCGACCCGTTCTGCCTTGACCGCCGACGGT
CCTTTCTCAGTTGCTACCTATACTGTTAGCCGTTTATCCGTATCTGGTTTCGGTGGCGGCGTTATTTACT
ATCCGACTGGTACCTCCCTGACCTTCGGCGGCATCGCGATGAGCCCGGGTTACACCGCCGATGCTTCCAG
CCTGGCGTGGCTGGGTCGCCGTCTGGCTTCCCACGGCTTTGTAGTTCTGGTCATTAACACCAACTCACGT
TTCGACTACCCGGACTCTCGTGCGTCTCAGCTGTCCGCCGCTCTGAACTATCTGCGTACGTCATCTCCTT
CTGCAGTTCGCGCTCGTCTGGATGCTAATCGTCTGGCTGTAGCCGGCCACAGCATGGGTGGTGGTGGTAC
GCTGCGCATCGCCGAACAGAACCCGTCTCTGAAAGCTGCGGTTCCGTTGACTCCGTGGCATACCGATAAA
ACTTTTAACACTTCCGTGCCGGTTCTCATTGTAGGTGCCGAAGCGGATACTGTCGCACCAGTCTCCCAGC
ACGCGATCCCGTTCTACCAGAACCTGCCATCCACTACCCCTAAAGTGTATGTAGAACTGGATAACGCATC
TCACTTTGCGCCTAACTCTAACAACGCGGCTATCAGCGTGTACACCATCTCGTGGATGAAACTCTGGGTT
GATAACGACACTCGTTACCGCCAGTTCCTGTGTAACGTTAACGATCCAGCCCTGTCAGATTTTCGTACGA
ACAACCGACACTGTCAACTCGAGCACCACCACCACCACCACTGAGATCCGGCTGCTAACAAAGCCCGAAA
GGAAGCTGAGTTGGCTGCTGCCACCGCTGAGCAATAACTAGCATAACCCCTTGGGGCCTCTAAACGGGTC
TTGAGGGGTTTTTTGCTGAAAGGAGGAACTATATCCGGATTGGCGAATGGG
[124 nt withheld, positions 5792-5915]
C
[91 nt withheld, positions 5917-6007]
A
[49 nt withheld, positions 6009-6057]
CCTTTGACGTTGGAGTCCACGTTCTTT
[37 nt withheld, positions 6085-6121]
ACCCTATCTCGGTCTATTC
Features (pLannotate 1.2.2; 19 found; start..end, strand, type, name):
    133..237     +  promoter       AmpR promoter: bla
    238..1098    +  CDS            AmpR: β-lactamase; bla; confers resistance to ampicillin, carbenicillin, and related antibiotics
   1269..1857    +  rep_origin     ori: high-copy-number ColE1/pMB1/pBR322/pUC origin of replication
   2043..2182    -  misc_feature   bom: basis of mobility region from pBR322
   2284..2475    -  CDS            rop: Rop protein, which maintains plasmids at low copy number; rop
   2492..2872    +  CDS            YPB1_ECOLX: Protein predicted: Swiss-Prot protein existence level 4. From Escherichia coli.
   2944..3235    -  CDS            TcR (fragment): tetracycline efflux protein; tet; confers resistance to tetracycline
   3250..3271    -  protein_bind   CAP binding site: CAP binding activates transcription in the presence of cAMP. E. coli catabolite activator protein
   3284..4366    -  CDS            lacI: lac repressor; lacI; The lac repressor binds to the lac operator to inhibit transcription in E. coli. This inhibition can be relieved by adding lactose or isopropyl-β-D-thiogalactopyranoside (IPTG).
   4367..4444    -  promoter       lacI promoter: lacI
   4452..4731    -  CDS            TcR (fragment): tetracycline efflux protein; tet; confers resistance to tetracycline
   4753..4771    +  promoter       T7 promoter: promoter for bacteriophage T7 RNA polymerase
   4772..4796    +  protein_bind   lac operator: The lac repressor binds to the lac operator to inhibit transcription in E. coli. This inhibition can be relieved by adding lactose or isopropyl-β-D-thiogalactopyranoside (IPTG). lac repressor encoded by lacI
   4811..4833    +  RBS            RBS: efficient ribosome binding site from bacteriophage T7 gene 10 (Olins and Rangwala, 1989)
   4844..5617    +  CDS            PETH_UNKP (fragment): Experimental evidence at protein level: Swiss-Prot protein existence level 1. Cutinase that degrades cutin fibers prepared from tomato peels and hydrolyzes various fatty acid monoesters with acyl chain lengths of 2 to 18, with a preference for short-chain substrates (C4 substrate at most). Cannot hydrolyze olive oil (PubMed:22194294). Is also able to degrade polyethylene terephthalate (PET), the most abundant polyester plastic in the world (PubMed:22194294, PubMed:32269349). Can also depolymerize poly(epsilon-caprolactone) (PCL), a synthetic aliphatic biodegradable polyester (PubMed:22194294).
   5624..5641    +  CDS            9xHis (fragment): 9xHis affinity tag
   5651..5700    +  CDS            SET1 (fragment): solubility-enhancement tag derived from T7 phage gene 10B
   5708..5755    +  terminator     T7 terminator: transcription terminator for bacteriophage T7 RNA polymerase
   5792..80      +  rep_origin     f1 ori (across the origin) (sequence partly withheld): f1 bacteriophage origin of replication; arrow indicates direction of (+) strand synthesis
