[The description below was written by a language model from this plasmid's Addgene catalogue record and pLannotate feature annotations shown in this document.]
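Description:
pEE045 is a bacterial expression plasmid built on the pET21b(+) backbone that carries a codon-optimized gene for a candidate thermophilic poly(ethylene terephthalate) hydrolase. The 774 bp insert, designated "501" in the depositors' panel, corresponds to leaf-branch compost cutinase (LCC) from an uncultured bacterium. The sequence annotation matches it to a Swiss-Prot cutinase with experimentally shown activity on cutin, short-chain fatty acid esters, PET and polycaprolactone. The gene was cloned between NdeI and XhoI, which places it in frame with the backbone-encoded C-terminal 6xHis tag for metal-affinity purification. The automated annotation labels this tag as a fragment of a 9xHis tag, but its 18 nt length fits six histidines.

Expression follows the standard pET arrangement. A T7 promoter is followed by a lac operator and the phage T7 gene 10 ribosome binding site, and a T7 terminator lies downstream of the coding sequence. The plasmid also carries lacI with its own promoter, so transcription is repressed until IPTG or lactose is added, and a host supplying T7 RNA polymerase is required. The plasmid is maintained through a ColE1/pMB1-type origin with the adjacent bom and rop elements and is selected with ampicillin via the bla gene. An f1 origin is also present, which permits single-stranded DNA production. The short tetracycline-resistance fragments, the CAP site and the small SET1 hit near the terminator appear to be backbone remnants or annotation artifacts rather than functional parts. The sequenced record is 6,140 nt, which equals the stated backbone and insert sizes combined. The plasmid belongs to a study that surveyed natural enzyme diversity for thermotolerant PET hydrolase scaffolds, and it is suited to recombinant production of this enzyme in E. coli for characterization.
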