Addgene plasmid #176802: pEE045
Purpose: Encodes codon optimized putative thermophilic PET hydrolase enzyme for bacterial expression
Depositing lab: Gregg Beckham. Depositing organization: National Laboratory of the Rockies (NLR). Publication: Sourcing thermotolerant poly(ethylene terephthalate) hydrolase scaffolds from natural diversity. Erickson E, Gado JE, Avilan L, Bratti F, Brizendine RK, Cox PA, Gill R, Graham R, Kim DJ, Konig G, Michener WE, Poudel S, Ramirez KJ, Shakespeare TJ, Zahn M, Boyd ES, Payne CM, DuBois JL, Pickford AR, Beckham GT, McGeehan JE. Nat Commun. 2022 Dec 21;13(1):7850. doi: 10.1038/s41467-022-35237-x. PubMed 36543766.
Backbone
  Vector backbone: pET21b(+)
  Backbone manufacturer: EMD Biosciences
  Backbone size w/o insert (bp): 5366
  Vector type: Bacterial Expression
Growth in bacteria
  Bacterial resistance: Ampicillin, 100 μg/mL
  Growth temperature: 37°C
  Growth strain: DH5alpha
  Copy number: High Copy
Gene/Insert
  Gene/Insert name: 501 (alt names: LCC; uncultured bacterium 4EB0_A)
  Species: uncultured bacterium
  Insert size (bp): 774
  Promoter: T7
  Tag / fusion protein: 6xHis (C terminal on backbone)
  Cloning method: Restriction Enzyme; 5′ cloning site NdeI (unknown if destroyed); 3′ cloning site XhoI (unknown if destroyed)
  Sequencing primers: 5′ T7 For; 3′ T7 Rev
Terms and licenses: Academic/Nonprofit Terms; Industry Terms: Not Available to Industry
Depositor comments: Accession Number 4EB0_A
How to cite: pEE045 was a gift from Gregg Beckham (Addgene plasmid # 176802 ; http://n2t.net/addgene:176802 ; RRID:Addgene_176802)
