>Addgene plasmid #176802 | pEE045 | depositor partial sequence | sequence record 342659 | Insert (including NdeI and XhoI sites)
CATATGTCCAACCCATACCAACGTGGTCCGAACCCGACCCGTTCTGCCTTGACCGCCGACGGTCCTTTCT
CAGTTGCTACCTATACTGTTAGCCGTTTATCCGTATCTGGTTTCGGTGGCGGCGTTATTTACTATCCGAC
TGGTACCTCCCTGACCTTCGGCGGCATCGCGATGAGCCCGGGTTACACCGCCGATGCTTCCAGCCTGGCG
TGGCTGGGTCGCCGTCTGGCTTCCCACGGCTTTGTAGTTCTGGTCATTAACACCAACTCACGTTTCGACT
ACCCGGACTCTCGTGCGTCTCAGCTGTCCGCCGCTCTGAACTATCTGCGTACGTCATCTCCTTCTGCAGT
TCGCGCTCGTCTGGATGCTAATCGTCTGGCTGTAGCCGGCCACAGCATGGGTGGTGGTGGTACGCTGCGC
ATCGCCGAACAGAACCCGTCTCTGAAAGCTGCGGTTCCGTTGACTCCGTGGCATACCGATAAAACTTTTA
ACACTTCCGTGCCGGTTCTCATTGTAGGTGCCGAAGCGGATACTGTCGCACCAGTCTCCCAGCACGCGAT
CCCGTTCTACCAGAACCTGCCATCCACTACCCCTAAAGTGTATGTAGAACTGGATAACGCATCTCACTTT
GCGCCTAACTCTAACAACGCGGCTATCAGCGTGTACACCATCTCGTGGATGAAACTCTGGGTTGATAACG
ACACTCGTTACCGCCAGTTCCTGTGTAACGTTAACGATCCAGCCCTGTCAGATTTTCGTACGAACAACCG
ACACTGTCAACTCGAG
